>Addgene plasmid #245048 | pEmerald RPH3A C3 | addgene full sequence | sequence record 487627 | Addgene NGS Result
CGTTACATAACTTACGGTAAATGGCCCGCCTGGCTGACCGCCCAACGACCCCCGCCCATTGACGTCAATA
ATGACGTATGTTCCCATAGTAACGCCAATAGGGACTTTCCATTGACGTCAATGGGTGGAGTATTTACGGT
AAACTGCCCACTTGGCAGTACATCAAGTGTATCATATGCCAAGTACGCCCCCTATTGACGTCAATGACGG
TAAATGGCCCGCCTGGCATTATGCCCAGTACATGACCTTATGGGACTTTCCTACTTGGCAGTACATCTAC
GTATTAGTCATCGCTATTACCATGGTGATGCGGTTTTGGCAGTACATCAATGGGCGTGGATAGCGGTTTG
ACTCACGGGGATTTCCAAGTCTCCACCCCATTGACGTCAATGGGAGTTTGTTTTGGCACCAAAATCAACG
GGACTTTCCAAAATGTCGTAACAACTCCGCCCCATTGACGCAAATGGGCGGTAGGCGTGTACGGTGGGAG
GTCTATATAAGCAGAGCTGGTTTAGTGAACCGTCAGATCCGCTAGCGCTACCGGTCGCCACCATGGTGAG
CAAGGGCGAGGAGCTGTTCACCGGGGTGGTGCCCATCCTGGTCGAGCTGGACGGCGACGTAAACGGCCAC
AAGTTCAGCGTGTCCGGCGAGGGCGAGGGCGATGCCACCTACGGCAAGCTGACCCTGAAGTTCATCTGCA
CCACCGGCAAGCTGCCCGTGCCCTGGCCCACCCTCGTGACCACCTTGACCTACGGCGTGCAGTGCTTCGC
CCGCTACCCCGACCACATGAAGCAGCACGACTTCTTCAAGTCCGCCATGCCCGAAGGCTACGTCCAGGAG
CGCACCATCTTCTTCAAGGACGACGGCAACTACAAGACCCGCGCCGAGGTGAAGTTCGAGGGCGACACCC
TGGTGAACCGCATCGAGCTGAAGGGCATCGACTTCAAGGAGGACGGCAACATCCTGGGGCACAAGCTGGA
GTACAACTACAACAGCCACAAGGTCTATATCACCGCCGACAAGCAGAAGAACGGCATCAAGGTGAACTTC
AAGACCCGCCACAACATCGAGGACGGCAGCGTGCAGCTCGCCGACCACTACCAGCAGAACACCCCCATCG
GCGACGGCCCCGTGCTGCTGCCCGACAACCACTACCTGAGCACCCAGTCCAAGCTGAGCAAAGACCCCAA
CGAGAAGCGCGATCACATGGTCCTGCTGGAGTTCGTGACCGCCGCCGGGATCACTCTCGGCATGGACGAG
CTGTACAAGTCCGGACTCAGATCTCGAGCTCAAGCTTCGAATTCTGCAGTCGACGGTACCATGACTGACA
CTGTGGTGAACCGATGGATGTACCCTGGTGATGGCCCTCTGCAGTCAAATGACAAGGAACAGCTGCAGGC
AGGATGGTCCGTCCATCCTGGAGCACAGACCGACAGGCAGAGGAAGCAGGAAGAACTGACAGACGAGGAG
AAGGAGATCATCAACAGAGTGATTGCTCGGGCAGAGAAGATGGAAGCCATGGAACAGGAACGCATTGGGC
GCCTGGTGGACCGTCTGGAGACCATGAGGAAGAATGTGGCTGGAGATGGCGTGAACCGCTGCATTCTGTG
TGGGGAACAGCTGGGTATGCTGGGCTCGGCCTGTGTCGTGTGTGAAGACTGTAAGAAGAATGTCTGCACC
AAGTGTGGGGTTGAGACCTCCAACAACCGTCCGCATCCGGTATGGCTCTGCAAGATCTGCCTTGAGCAGA
GAGAGGTCTGGAAGCGCTCAGGAGCATGGTTCTTCAAAGGTTTCCCCAAGCAGGTCCTTCCACAGCCCAT
GCCTATAAAGAAGACCAAGCCCCAGCAGCCTGCTGGTGAACCGGCCACCCAGGAGCAGCCTACACCTGAG
TCCAGGCATCCAGCCAGGGCTCCAGCTCGAGGTGACATGGAGGACAGGAGGCCCCCAGGGCAGAAGCCAG
GCCCTGACCTCACCTCTGCTCCTGGGAGAGGAAGCCATGGGCCTCCCACGCGTAGGGCCTCTGAGGCACG
GATGAGTACAGCCGCCCGGGATTCTGAGGGCTGGGACCATGCCCATGGTGGGGGTACTGGAGACACCAGC
CGTAGCCCAGCAGGTTTGAGGCGAGCTAACTCAGTCCAGGCAGCCCGCCCTGCCCCAGCCCCAGTGCCAA
GCCCAGCACCTCCTCAGCCGGTGCAGCCAGGGCCCCCTGGGGGCAGCAGGGCCACTCCTGGGCCAGGACG
CTTTCCGGAGCAGAGCACAGAGGCTCCTCCAAGTGACCCTGGCTATCCAGGGGCTGTCGCCCCAGCCCGA
GAGGAGAGGACAGGACCTGCGGGGGGCTTCCAGGCAGCGCCGCACACTGCAGCCCCCTATTCCCAGGCAG
CCCCTGCTCGCCAGCCACCACCTGCGGAGGAGGAGGAGGAAGAAGCCAATAGTTATGACTCTGATGAAGC
AACCACACTGGGTGCCCTGGAATTCAGCCTTCTCTATGACCAAGACAACAGCAACCTGCAGTGCACCATC
ATCAGGGCGAAGGGACTGAAGCCCATGGATTCCAATGGCTTGGCAGATCCCTATGTGAAGCTTCATCTGC
TGCCTGGAGCCAGCAAGTCCAACAAGCTTCGTACAAAGACCCTGCGCAACACTCGGAACCCTGTGTGGAA
TGAGACACTGCAGTATCATGGCATTACAGAGGAGGACATGCAGAGGAAGACACTAAGGATCTCCGTGTGT
GACGAGGACAAGTTTGGCCACAACGAGTTCATTGGTGAGACCAGGTTCTCGCTCAAGAAGCTGAAGGCTA
ACCAGAGGAAAAACTTCAACATCTGCCTGGAGCGGGTGATCCCGATGAAGAGAGCAGGGACCACCGGGTC
GGCCCGTGGCATGGCTCTCTATGAGGAGGAGCAGGTAGAGCGGATCGGCGATATAGAGGAACGGGGCAAG
ATCCTGGTGTCCCTCATGTACAGCACGCAGCAGGGCGGCCTCATTGTGGGAATCATCCGCTGTGTGCACC
TGGCCGCCATGGATGCCAACGGCTACTCAGACCCCTTTGTCAAGCTCTGGCTGAAACCGGACATGGGGAA
GAAAGCCAAGCACAAGACTCAGATTAAAAAGAAGACCCTGAATCCCGAGTTTAACGAGGAGTTCTTTTAT
GATATCAAACACAGCGACCTGGCTAAAAAGTCCCTGGATATCTCGGTGTGGGACTACGACATTGGCAAGT
CTAATGATTACATCGGAGGCTGCCAGCTGGGGATCTCGGCCAAAGGCGAGCGCTTGAAACATTGGTATGA
GTGTTTGAAGAACAAAGACAAGAAGATTGAGCGCTGGCACCAACTGCAGAACGAGAACCACGTGTCCAGT
GATTAAGGATCCACCGGATCTAGATAACTGATCATAATCAGCCATACCACATTTGTAGAGGTTTTACTTG
CTTTAAAAAACCTCCCACACCTCCCCCTGAACCTGAAACATAAAATGAATGCAATTGTTGTTGTTAACTT
GTTTATTGCAGCTTATAATGGTTACAAATAAAGCAATAGCATCACAAATTTCACAAATAAAGCATTTTTT
TCACTGCATTCTAGTTGTGGTTTGTCCAAACTCATCAATGTATCTTAACGCGTAAATTGTAAGCGTTAAT
ATTTTGTTAAAATTCGCGTTAAATTTTTGTTAAATCAGCTCATTTTTTAACCAATAGGCCGAAATCGGCA
AAATCCCTTATAAATCAAAAGAATAGACCGAGATAGGGT
[37 nt withheld, positions 3750-3786]
AAAGAACGTGGACTCCAACGTCAAAGG
[49 nt withheld, positions 3814-3862]
T
[91 nt withheld, positions 3864-3954]
G
[124 nt withheld, positions 3956-4079]
CAGGTGGCACTTTTCGGGGAAATGTGCGCGGAACCCCTATTTGTTTATTTTTCTAAATACATTCAAATAT
GTATCCGCTCATGAGACAATAACCCTGATAAATGCTTCAATAATATTGAAAAAGGAAGAGTCCTGAGGCG
GAAAGAACCAGCTGTGGAATGTGTGTCAGTTAGGGTGTGGAAAGTCCCCAGGCTCCCCAGCAGGCAGAAG
TATGCAAAGCATGCATCTCAATTAGTCAGCAACCAGGTGTGGAAAGTCCCCAGGCTCCCCAGCAGGCAGA
AGTATGCAAAGCATGCATCTCAATTAGTCAGCAACCATAGTCCCGCCCCTAACTCCGCCCATCCCGCCCC
TAACTCCGCCCAGTTCCGCCCATTCTCCGCCCCATGGCTGACTAATTTTTTTTATTTATGCAGAGGCCGA
GGCCGCCTCGGCCTCTGAGCTATTCCAGAAGTAGTGAGGAGGCTTTTTTGGAGGCCTAGGCTTTTGCAAA
GATCGATCAAGAGACAGGATGAGGATCGTTTCGCATGATTGAACAAGATGGATTGCACGCAGGTTCTCCG
GCCGCTTGGGTGGAGAGGCTATTCGGCTATGACTGGGCACAACAGACAATCGGCTGCTCTGATGCCGCCG
TGTTCCGGCTGTCAGCGCAGGGGCGCCCGGTTCTTTTTGTCAAGACCGACCTGTCCGGTGCCCTGAATGA
ACTGCAAGACGAGGCAGCGCGGCTATCGTGGCTGGCCACGACGGGCGTTCCTTGCGCAGCTGTGCTCGAC
GTTGTCACTGAAGCGGGAAGGGACTGGCTGCTATTGGGCGAAGTGCCGGGGCAGGATCTCCTGTCATCTC
ACCTTGCTCCTGCCGAGAAAGTATCCATCATGGCTGATGCAATGCGGCGGCTGCATACGCTTGATCCGGC
TACCTGCCCATTCGACCACCAAGCGAAACATCGCATCGAGCGAGCACGTACTCGGATGGAAGCCGGTCTT
GTCGATCAGGATGATCTGGACGAAGAGCATCAGGGGCTCGCGCCAGCCGAACTGTTCGCCAGGCTCAAGG
CGAGCATGCCCGACGGCGAGGATCTCGTCGTGACCCATGGCGATGCCTGCTTGCCGAATATCATGGTGGA
AAATGGCCGCTTTTCTGGATTCATCGACTGTGGCCGGCTGGGTGTGGCGGACCGCTATCAGGACATAGCG
TTGGCTACCCGTGATATTGCTGAAGAGCTTGGCGGCGAATGGGCTGACCGCTTCCTCGTGCTTTACGGTA
TCGCCGCTCCCGATTCGCAGCGCATCGCCTTCTATCGCCTTCTTGACGAGTTCTTCTGAGCGGGACTCTG
GGGTTCGAAATGACCGACCAAGCGACGCCCAACCTGCCATCACGAGATTTCGATTCCACCGCCGCCTTCT
ATGAAAGGTTGGGCTTCGGAATCGTTTTCCGGGACGCCGGCTGGATGATCCTCCAGCGCGGGGATCTCAT
GCTGGAGTTCTTCGCCCACCCTAGGGGGAGGCTAACTGAAACACGGAAGGAGACAATACCGGAAGGAACC
CGCGCTATGACGGCAATAAAAAGACAGAATAAAACGCACGGTGTTGGGTCGTTTGTTCATAAACGCGGGG
TTCGGTCCCAGGGCTGGCACTCTGTCGATACCCCACCGAGACCCCATTGGGGCCAATACGCCCGCGTTTC
TTCCTTTTCCCCACCCCACCCCCCAAGTTCGGGTGAAGGCCCAGGGCTCGCAGCCAACGTCGGGGCGGCA
GGCCCTGCCATAGCCTCAGGTTACTCATATATACTTTAGATTGATTTAAAACTTCATTTTTAATTTAAAA
GGATCTAGGTGAAGATCCTTTTTGATAATCTCATGACCAAAATCCCTTAACGTGAGTTTTCGTTCCACTG
AGCGTCAGACCCCGTAGAAAAGATCAAAGGATCTTCTTGAGATCCTTTTTTTCTGCGCGTAATCTGCTGC
TTGCAAACAAAAAAACCACCGCTACCAGCGGTGGTTTGTTTGCCGGATCAAGAGCTACCAACTCTTTTTC
CGAAGGTAACTGGCTTCAGCAGAGCGCAGATACCAAATACTGTTCTTCTAGTGTAGCCGTAGTTAGGCCA
CCACTTCAAGAACTCTGTAGCACCGCCTACATACCTCGCTCTGCTAATCCTGTTACCAGTGGCTGCTGCC
AGTGGCGATAAGTCGTGTCTTACCGGGTTGGACTCAAGACGATAGTTACCGGATAAGGCGCAGCGGTCGG
GCTGAACGGGGGGTTCGTGCACACAGCCCAGCTTGGAGCGAACGACCTACACCGAACTGAGATACCTACA
GCGTGAGCTATGAGAAAGCGCCACGCTTCCCGAAGGGAGAAAGGCGGACAGGTATCCGGTAAGCGGCAGG
GTCGGAACAGGAGAGCGCACGAGGGAGCTTCCAGGGGGAAACGCCTGGTATCTTTATAGTCCTGTCGGGT
TTCGCCACCTCTGACTTGAGCGTCGATTTTTGTGATGCTCGTCAGGGGGGCGGAGCCTATGGAAAAACGC
CAGCAACGCGGCCTTTTTACGGTTCCTGGCCTTTTGCTGGCCTTTTGCTCACATGTTCTTTCCTGCGTTA
TCCCCTGATTCTGTGGATAACCGTATTACCGCCATGCATTAGTTATTAATAGTAATCAATTACGGGGTCA
TTAGTTCATAGCCCATATATGGAGTTCCG
Features (pLannotate 1.2.2; 16 found; start..end, strand, type, name):
      1..304     +  enhancer       CMV enhancer: human cytomegalovirus immediate early enhancer
    305..508     +  promoter       CMV promoter: human cytomegalovirus (CMV) immediate early promoter
    553..1269    +  CDS            mEmerald: mEmerald is a basic (constitutively fluorescent) green fluorescent protein published in 1998, derived from Aequorea victoria. It is reported to be a very rapidly-maturing monomer with moderate acid sensitivity.
   1270..1320    +  misc_feature   MCS (fragment): multiple cloning site
   1321..3363    +  CDS            Rph3a: RP3A_MOUSE - Experimental evidence at protein level: Swiss-Prot protein existence level 1. Plays an essential role in docking and fusion steps of regulated exocytosis (By similarity). At the presynaptic level, RPH3A is recruited by RAB3A to the synaptic vesicle membrane in a GTP- dependent manner where it modulates synaptic vesicle trafficking and calcium-triggered neurotransmitter release (By similarity). In the post-synaptic compartment, forms a ternary complex with GRIN2A and DLG4 and regulates NMDA receptor stability. Plays also a role in the exocytosis of arginine vasopressin hormone (By
   3389..3473    +  CDS            large T antigen (fragment): large T antigen from SV40 (simian virus 40)
   3496..3617    +  polyA_signal   SV40 poly(A) signal: SV40 polyadenylation signal
   3651..4079    -  rep_origin     f1 ori (sequence partly withheld): f1 bacteriophage origin of replication; arrow indicates direction of (+) strand synthesis
   4106..4210    +  promoter       AmpR promoter: bla
   4212..4569    +  promoter       SV40 promoter: SV40 enhancer and early promoter
   4604..5398    +  CDS            NeoR/KanR: aminoglycoside phosphotransferase from Tn5; aph(3')-II (or nptII); confers resistance to neomycin, kanamycin, and G418 (Geneticin®)
   5419..5571    +  CDS            ble (fragment): BLE_KLEPN - Experimental evidence at protein level: Swiss-Prot protein existence level 1. Binding protein with a strong affinity to the bleomycin family of antibiotics. Binds to CL990; an antimitotic-antibiotic compound. From Klebsiella pneumoniae.
   5630..5677    +  polyA_signal   HSV TK poly(A) signal: herpes simplex virus thymidine kinase polyadenylation signal (Cole and Stacy, 1985)
   5768..5784    -  polyA_signal   bGH poly(A) signal (fragment): bovine growth hormone polyadenylation signal
   6006..6594    +  rep_origin     ori: high-copy-number ColE1/pMB1/pBR322/pUC origin of replication
   6709..6768    +  enhancer       CMV enhancer (fragment): human cytomegalovirus immediate early enhancer
