[The description below was written by a language model from this plasmid's Addgene catalogue record and pLannotate feature annotations shown in this document.]
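Description:
pEmerald RPH3A C3 is a mammalian expression plasmid of 6,768 nt built on a C1-type fluorescent-protein fusion backbone. It encodes mouse rabphilin-3A (Rph3a) tagged at its N terminus with the green fluorescent protein mEmerald. In bacteria it replicates from a high-copy ColE1/pUC-type origin and is selected with kanamycin. The single NeoR/KanR gene (Tn5 aminoglycoside phosphotransferase) sits behind tandem bacterial (bla) and SV40 early promoters and is followed by an HSV TK polyadenylation signal, so the same marker can also support G418 selection in mammalian cells. An f1 origin is present as well. Short fragments annotated as ble, SV40 large T antigen and bGH poly(A) appear to be backbone remnants or partial matches rather than functional elements.

The expression cassette is driven by the human CMV immediate early enhancer and promoter. The mEmerald coding sequence comes first, followed directly by a short residual multiple cloning site that serves as the linker, then the Rph3a open reading frame, with an SV40 poly(A) signal terminating the transcript. The insert was introduced by restriction cloning, though the sites used are not recorded. The name says C3 while the backbone field lists C1, and the record does not resolve this.

Rabphilin-3A is a Rab effector recruited by GTP-bound RAB3A to synaptic vesicle membranes, where it participates in the docking and fusion steps of regulated exocytosis. The record gives the purpose only as "Rab effector". A constitutively expressed green fusion of this kind is suited to visualising the protein's localisation and recruitment to secretory vesicles in transfected mammalian cells.
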