Addgene plasmid #245048: pEmerald RPH3A C3
Purpose: Rab effector
Depositing lab: Thomas Martin. Depositing organization: University of Wisconsin, Madison.
Backbone
  Vector backbone: C1
  Vector type: Mammalian Expression
Growth in bacteria
  Bacterial resistance: Kanamycin, 50 μg/mL
  Growth temperature: 37°C
  Growth strain: DH5alpha
  Copy number: High Copy
Gene/Insert
  Gene/Insert name: RPH3A
  Species: M. musculus (mouse)
  Entrez Gene: Rph3a (a.k.a. 2900002P20Rik)
  Tag / fusion protein: pEmerald (N terminal on insert)
  Cloning method: Restriction Enzyme; 5′ cloning site Unknown (unknown if destroyed)
Terms and licenses: Academic/Nonprofit Terms; Industry Terms: Not Available to Industry
How to cite: pEmerald RPH3A C3 was a gift from Thomas Martin (Addgene plasmid # 245048 ; http://n2t.net/addgene:245048 ; RRID:Addgene_245048)
